Addgene plasmid #73834: Plekhm1- PH2 pGEX 4T2-GST
Purpose: Express human Plekhm1 (PH2 domain) in bacterial cells
Depositing lab: Paul Odgren. Depositing organization: University of Massachusetts, Worcester.
Backbone
  Vector backbone: pGEX-4T2
  Backbone manufacturer: GE Healthcare Life Sciences
  Backbone size w/o insert (bp): 4970
  Total vector size (bp): 5420
  Vector type: Bacterial Expression
Growth in bacteria
  Bacterial resistance: Ampicillin, 100 μg/mL
  Growth temperature: 37°C
  Growth strain: DH5alpha
  Copy number: Unknown
Gene/Insert
  Gene/Insert name: Plekhm1
  Species: H. sapiens (human)
  Insert size (bp): 450
  Mutation: to vector was cloned PH2 domain of human Plekhm1 (aa: Q639-E784)
  Entrez Gene: PLEKHM1 (a.k.a. AP162, B2, OPTA3, OPTB6)
  Tag / fusion protein: Gst (N terminal on insert)
  Cloning method: Restriction Enzyme; 5′ cloning site BamH1 (unknown if destroyed); 3′ cloning site Xho1 (unknown if destroyed)
  Sequencing primers: 5′ pGex-5; 3′ pGEX-3
Terms and licenses: Academic/Nonprofit Terms; Industry Terms: Not Available to Industry
How to cite: Plekhm1- PH2 pGEX 4T2-GST was a gift from Paul Odgren (Addgene plasmid # 73834 ; http://n2t.net/addgene:73834 ; RRID:Addgene_73834)
