[The description below was written by a language model from this plasmid's Addgene catalogue record.]
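Description:
Plekhm1- PH2 pGEX 4T2-GST is a bacterial expression plasmid built on the commercial pGEX-4T2 backbone and designed to produce the second pleckstrin homology (PH2) domain of human PLEKHM1 as a glutathione S-transferase fusion in E. coli. The insert is about 450 bp, encoding residues Q639 to E784 of the human protein. It was placed between the BamHI and XhoI sites of the polylinker, giving a total plasmid size of roughly 5.4 kb. The plasmid is selected with ampicillin. The record lists copy number as unknown and includes no feature table, so the origin of replication, promoter and other backbone elements are not explicitly documented here.

GST sits at the N terminus of the PH2 fragment. In the pGEX-4T series generally, the fusion is expressed from an IPTG-inducible tac promoter under control of a plasmid-borne lacI repressor gene. A thrombin recognition site lies between GST and the cloned fragment, so the tag can be cleaved off after purification. The GST moiety allows single-step affinity capture on glutathione resin.

The stated purpose is simply bacterial expression of the PLEKHM1 PH2 domain. A construct of this type typically supplies recombinant, isolated domain protein for pull-down or binding assays, such as testing protein or lipid interactions. It can also provide material for biochemical characterisation or antibody production, although the record does not specify any particular downstream application.
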