>Addgene plasmid #73834 | Plekhm1- PH2 pGEX 4T2-GST | addgene partial sequence | sequence record 140184 | pGEX5 5'-GGGCTGGCAAGCCACGTTTGGTG-3'
TCGGATCTGGTTCCGCGTGGATCCCAGTACCCAGACCAGCCTGAGGAACCCCCCGAGGCGCCCCAGGGCT
GCCTCTCTCCCTCAGACCTGCTCTCGGAGCCCGCGGCCCTCCAGGGCACACAGTTTGACTGGTCGTCCGC
CCAGGTTCCAGAGCCAGATGCCATCAAGGAGTCCCTGCTGTACTTGTACATGGACAGGACCTGGATGCCC
TATATATTTTCTCTGTCCTTGGAGGCTCTGAAATGTTTCCGCATCAGGAACAATGAGAAGATGCTGAGTG
ACAGCCACGGCGTGGAGACCATCCGGGACATCCTGCCAGACACCAGCCTTGGGGGCCCATCCTTCTTCAA
AATCATCACGGCCAAGGCTGTCCTGAAGCTGCAGGCCGGAAACGCCGAGGAAGCCGCCCTGTGGAGGGAT
CTGGTCCGCAAAGTCCTGGCATCCTACTTGGAGACAGCCGAGTGACTCGAGCGGCCGCATCGTGACTGAC
TGACGATCTGCCTCGCGCGTTTCGGTGATGACGGTGAAAACCTCTGACACATGCAGCTCCCGGAGACGGT
CACAGCTTGTCTGTAAGCGGATGCCGGGAGCAGACAAGCCCGTCAGGGCGCGTCAGCGGGTGTTGGCGGG
TGTCGGGGCGCAGCCATGACCCAGTCACGTAGCGATAGCGGAGTGTATAATTCTTGAAGACGAAAGGGCC
TCGTGATACGCCTATTTTTATAGGTTAATGTCATGATAATAATGGTTTCTTAGACGTCAGGTGGCACTTT
TCGGGGAAATGTGCGCGGAACCCCTATTTGTTTATTTTTCTAAATACATTCAAATATGTATCCGCTCATG
AGACAATAACCCTGATAAATGCTTCAATAATATTGAAAAAGGAAGAGTATGAGTATTCAACATTT
