>Addgene plasmid #73834 | Plekhm1- PH2 pGEX 4T2-GST | addgene partial sequence | sequence record 140186 | pGEX3 5'-CCGGGAGCTGCATGTGTCAGAGG-3'
CGAGGCAGATCGTCAGTCAGTCACGATGCGGCCGCTCGAGTCACTCGGCTGTCTCCAAGTAGGATGCCAG
GACTTTGCGGACCAGATCCCTCCACAGGGCGGCTTCCTCGGCGTTTCCGGCCTGCAGCTTCAGGACAGCC
TTGGCCGTGATGATTTTGAAGAAGGATGGGCCCCCAAGGCTGGTGTCTGGCAGGATGTCCCGGATGGTCT
CCACGCCGTGGCTGTCACTCAGCATCTTCTCATTGTTCCTGATGCGGAAACATTTCAGAGCCTCCAAGGA
CAGAGAAAATATATAGGGCATCCAGGTCCTGTCCATGTACAAGTACAGCAGGGACTCCTTGATGGCATCT
GGCTCTGGAACCTGGGCGGACGACCAGTCAAACTGTGTGCCCTGGAGGGCCGCGGGCTCCGAGAGCAGGT
CTGAGGGAGAGAGGCAGCCCTGGGGCGCCTCGGGGGGTTCCTCAGGCTGGTCTGGGTACTGGGATCCACG
CGGAACCAGATCCGATTTTGGAGGATGGTCGCCACCACCAAACGTGGCTTGCCAGCCCTGCAAAGGCCAT
GCTATATACTTGCTGGATTTCAAGTACTTATCAATTTGTGGGATAGCTTCAATACGTTTTTTAAAACAAA
CTAATTTTGGGAACGCATCCAGGCACATTGGGTCCATGTATAAAACAACATCAAGAGCGTCATACAACAT
GAAGTCAGGATGGGTTACATGATCACCATTTAAATATGTTTTATGACATAAACGATCTTCGAACATTTTC
AGCATTTCAGGTAGCTTGCTAAGAAAATCAACTTTGAGAGTTTCAAAGTCTTTACTATATGCAATTCTCG
AAACACCGTATCTAATATCCAAAACCGCTCCTTCAAGCATTGAAATCTCTGCACGCTCTTTTGGACA
